Addgene plasmid #223995: AiP12569 - pAAV-AiE0226h_3xC3-minBG-SYFP2-WPRE3-BGHpA (Alias: CN2569)
Purpose: AiE0226h_3xC3 is an enhancer sequence, designed to drive AAV-mediated transgene expression incortical Sst+ neurons
Depositing lab: Allen Institute for Brain Science & Jonathan Ting. Depositing organization: Allen Institute. Publication: A suite of enhancer AAVs and transgenic mouse lines for genetic access to cortical cell types. Ben-Simon Y, Hooper M, Narayan S, Daigle TL, Dwivedi D, Way SW, Oster A, Stafford DA, Mich JK, Taormina MJ, Martinez RA, Opitz-Araya X, Roth JR, Alexander JR, Allen S, Amster A, Arbuckle J, Ayala A, Baker PM, Bakken TE, Barcelli T, Barta S, Bendrick J, Bertagnolli D, Bielstein C, Bishwakarma P, Bowlus J, Boyer G, Brouner K, Casian B, Casper T, Chakka AB, Chakrabarty R, Chance RK, Chavan S, Clark M, Colbert K, Collman F, Daniel S, Departee M, DiValentin P, Donadio N, Dotson N, Egdorf T, Fliss T, Gabitto M, Garcia J, Gary A, Gasperini M, Gloe J, Goldy J, Gore BB, Graybuck L, Greisman N, Haeseleer F, Halterman C, Haradon Z, Hastings SD, Helback O, Ho W, Hockemeyer D, Huang C, Huff S, Hunker A, Johansen N, Jones D, Juneau Z, Kalmbach B, Kannan M, Khem S, Kussick E, Kutsal R, Larsen R, Lee C, Lee AY, Leibly M, Lenz GH, Li S, Liang E, Lusk N, Madigan Z, Malloy J, Malone J, McCue R, Melchor J, Mollenkopf T, Moosman S, Morin E, Newman D, Ng L, Ngo K, Omstead V, Otto S, Oyama A, Pena N, Pham T, Phillips E, Pom CA, Potekhina L, Ransford S, Ray PL, Rette D, Reynoldson C, Rimorin C, Rocha D, Ruiz A, Sanchez REA, Sawyer L, Sedeno-Cortes A, Sevigny JP, Shapovalova N, Shepard N, Shulga L, Sigler AR, Siverts L, Soliman S, Somasundaram S, Staats B, Stewart K, Szelenyi E, Tieu M, Trader C, Tran A, van Velthoven CTJ, Walker M, Wang Y, Weed N, Wirthlin M, Wood T, Wynalda B, Yao Z, Zhou T, Ariza J, Dee N, Reding M, Ronellenfitch K, Mufti S, Sunkin SM, Smith KA, Esposito L, Waters J, Thyagarajan B, Yao S, Lein ES, Zeng H, Levi BP, Ngai J, Ting JT, Tasic B. Cell. 2025 May 16:S0092-8674(25)00513-6. doi: 10.1016/j.cell.2025.05.002. PubMed 40403729.
Backbone
  Vector backbone: pAAV
  Vector type: AAV
Growth in bacteria
  Bacterial resistance: Ampicillin, 100 μg/mL
  Growth temperature: 30°C
  Growth strain: NEB Stable
  Copy number: High Copy
Gene/Insert
  Gene/Insert name: SYFP2
  Species: Synthetic
  Mutation: NA
  Promoter: minBG
  Cloning method: Other
Terms and licenses: Academic/Nonprofit Terms; Industry Terms: Not Available to Industry
Depositor comments: Cloning Method: RE Cloning
How to cite: AiP12569 - pAAV-AiE0226h_3xC3-minBG-SYFP2-WPRE3-BGHpA (Alias: CN2569) was a gift from Allen Institute for Brain Science & Jonathan Ting (Addgene plasmid # 223995 ; http://n2t.net/addgene:223995 ; RRID:Addgene_223995)
