[The description below was written by a language model from this plasmid's Addgene catalogue record and pLannotate feature annotations shown in this document.]
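Description:
AiP12569 - pAAV-AiE0226h_3xC3-minBG-SYFP2-WPRE3-BGHpA (alias CN2569) is a 5,066 nt AAV transfer plasmid built on a pAAV backbone and intended for packaging into recombinant adeno-associated virus for delivery to brain tissue. It is maintained in bacteria as a high-copy plasmid through a ColE1/pUC-type origin and selected with ampicillin via the AmpR (β-lactamase) gene under its own promoter. An f1 phage origin and small remnants of the pBR322 bom and rop regions are also annotated in the backbone. The expression cassette is flanked by AAV2 inverted terminal repeats, which provide the signals for genome replication and encapsidation. The upstream ITR is detected only as short fragments in the annotation, whereas the downstream ITR is called in full.

The payload is an enhancer-driven reporter. According to the name and stated purpose, AiE0226h_3xC3 is an enhancer sequence designed to direct transgene expression in cortical Sst+ (somatostatin-expressing) neurons. The "3xC3" label suggests a triplicated core element, although the record does not spell this out. The enhancer is paired with minBG, a minimal promoter that has little activity alone, so cell-type specificity comes from the enhancer. Neither element is annotated in the feature table, but they presumably lie in the unannotated stretch between the upstream ITR and the SYFP2 coding sequence. SYFP2, a rapidly maturing monomeric yellow fluorescent protein derived from Aequorea victoria, is followed by WPRE3, a shortened woodchuck posttranscriptional regulatory element that appears as two WPRE fragments and enhances transcript expression while saving packaging space, and by the bovine growth hormone polyadenylation signal. The construct belongs to a suite of enhancer AAVs for genetic access to cortical cell types and serves to fluorescently label Sst+ interneurons.
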