Features (pLannotate 1.2.2; 14 found; start..end, strand, type, name):
     12..39      +  repeat_region  AAV2 ITR (fragment): inverted terminal repeat of adeno-associated virus serotype 2 inverted
     68..95      +  repeat_region  AAV2 ITR (fragment): inverted terminal repeat of adeno-associated virus serotype 2 inverted
   1084..1800    +  CDS            SYFP2: SYFP2 is a basic (constitutively fluorescent) yellow fluorescent protein published in 2006, derived from Aequorea victoria. It is reported to be a very rapidly-maturing monomer with moderate acid sensitivity.
   1840..1997    +  misc_feature   WPRE (fragment): woodchuck hepatitis virus posttranscriptional regulatory element
   2003..2083    +  misc_feature   WPRE (fragment): woodchuck hepatitis virus posttranscriptional regulatory element
   2100..2211    +  polyA_signal   bGH poly(A) signal: bovine growth hormone polyadenylation signal
   2329..2469    +  repeat_region  AAV2 ITR: inverted terminal repeat of adeno-associated virus serotype 2 inverted
   2474..2525    -  misc_feature   bom (fragment): basis of mobility region from pBR322
   2544..2999    +  rep_origin     f1 ori (sequence partly withheld): f1 bacteriophage origin of replication; arrow indicates direction of (+) strand synthesis
   3000..3049    -  misc_feature   bom (fragment): basis of mobility region from pBR322
   3151..3186    -  CDS            rop (fragment): Rop protein, which maintains plasmids at low copy number; rop
   3281..3385    +  promoter       AmpR promoter: bla
   3386..4246    +  CDS            AmpR: β-lactamase; bla; confers resistance to ampicillin, carbenicillin, and related antibiotics
   4417..5005    +  rep_origin     ori: high-copy-number ColE1/pMB1/pBR322/pUC origin of replication
>Addgene plasmid #223995 | AiP12569 - pAAV-AiE0226h_3xC3-minBG-SYFP2-WPRE3-BGHpA (Alias: CN2569) | addgene full sequence | sequence record 450561 | Addgene NGS Result
CCTGCAGGCAGCTGCGCGCTCGCTCGCTCACTGAGGCCGCCCGGGCGTCGGGCGACCTTTGGTCGCCCGG
CCTCAGTGAGCGAGCGAGCGCGCAGAGAGGGAGTGGCCAACTCCATCACTAGGGGTTCCTGCGGCCGCAC
GCGTTTTCCACTGATTATTCACAGATGCAAATTATTATGCAACTGGAAGCATACTAAGATATTGCAAAGA
TGTTCTGACATTAGTCATCTGCTGCCTTTGTTACTTTGGTGTCAATTTTCTTATTCTTTCCAAAGGAAGA
TCCTTACAGTTTGTATTCTTTCACAGCTGGGAAATGATCAGTTGAGAATTATTCAAACACACCAATCTGT
TAACCGTACTTCTTCCCAGATAATGCAATATTTTGCAGGGTGACAGGCAAAAAGTGGTCATTTTTTACTT
CATATTTCCACTGATTATTCACAGATGCAAATTATTATGCAACTGGAAGCATACTAAGATATTGCAAAGA
TGTTCTGACATTAGTCATCTGCTGCCTTTGTTACTTTGGTGTCAATTTTCTTATTCTTTCCAAAGGAAGA
TCCTTACAGTTTGTATTCTTTCACAGCTGGGAAATGATCAGTTGAGAATTATTCAAACACACCAATCTGT
TAACCGTACTTCTTCCCAGATAATGCAATATTTTGCAGGGTGACAGGCAAAAAGTGGTCATTTTTTACTT
CATATTTCCACTGATTATTCACAGATGCAAATTATTATGCAACTGGAAGCATACTAAGATATTGCAAAGA
TGTTCTGACATTAGTCATCTGCTGCCTTTGTTACTTTGGTGTCAATTTTCTTATTCTTTCCAAAGGAAGA
TCCTTACAGTTTGTATTCTTTCACAGCTGGGAAATGATCAGTTGAGAATTATTCAAACACACCAATCTGT
TAACCGTACTTCTTCCCAGATAATGCAATATTTTGCAGGGTGACAGGCAAAAAGTGGTCATTTTTTACTT
CATAGAGCTCGGGCTGGGCATAAAAGTCAGGGCAGAGCCATCTATTGCTTACATTTGCTTCTGGGATCCA
GATCTTTCGAAGCTAGCGCTACCGGTCGCCACCATGGTGAGCAAGGGCGAGGAGCTGTTCACCGGGGTGG
TGCCCATCCTGGTCGAGCTGGACGGCGACGTAAACGGCCACAAGTTCAGCGTGTCCGGCGAGGGCGAGGG
CGATGCCACCTACGGCAAGCTGACCCTGAAGCTGATCTGCACCACCGGCAAGCTGCCCGTGCCCTGGCCC
ACCCTCGTGACCACCCTGGGCTACGGCGTGCAGTGCTTCGCCCGCTACCCCGACCACATGAAGCAGCACG
ACTTCTTCAAGTCCGCCATGCCCGAAGGCTACGTCCAGGAGCGCACCATCTTCTTCAAGGACGACGGCAA
CTACAAGACCCGCGCCGAGGTGAAGTTCGAGGGCGACACCCTGGTGAACCGCATCGAGCTGAAGGGCATC
GACTTCAAGGAGGACGGCAACATCCTGGGGCACAAGCTGGAGTACAACTACAACAGCCACAACGTCTATA
TCACCGCCGACAAGCAGAAGAACGGCATCAAGGCCAACTTCAAGATCCGCCACAACATCGAGGACGGCGG
CGTGCAGCTCGCCGACCACTACCAGCAGAACACCCCCATCGGCGACGGCCCCGTGCTGCTGCCCGACAAC
CACTACCTGAGCTACCAGTCCAAGCTGAGCAAAGACCCCAACGAGAAGCGCGATCACATGGTCCTGCTGG
AGTTCGTGACCGCCGCCGGGATCACTCTCGGCATGGACGAGCTGTACAAGTAAGTCGACGGCGCGCCGCG
GCCGCGAATTCGATATCATAATCAACCTCTGGATTACAAAATTTGTGAAAGATTGACTGGTATTCTTAAC
TATGTTGCTCCTTTTACGCTATGTGGATACGCTGCTTTAATGCCTTTGTATCATGCTATTGCTTCCCGTA
TGGCTTTCATTTTCTCCTCCTTGTATAAATCCTGGTTAGTTCTTGCCACGGCGGAACTCATCGCCGCCTG
CCTTGCCCGCTGCTGGACAGGGGCTCGGCTGTTGGGCACTGACAATTCCGTGGCTCGAGAGATCTTCGAC
TGTGCCTTCTAGTTGCCAGCCATCTGTTGTTTGCCCCTCCCCCGTGCCTTCCTTGACCCTGGAAGGTGCC
ACTCCCACTGTCCTTTCCTAATAAAATGAGGAAATTGCATCGCATTGTCTGAGTAGGTGTCATTCTATTC
TGGGGGGTGGGGTGGGGCAGGACAGCAAGGGGGAGGATTGGGAAGACAATAGCAGGCATGAGATCTCACG
TGCGGACCGAGCGGCCGCAGGAACCCCTAGTGATGGAGTTGGCCACTCCCTCTCTGCGCGCTCGCTCGCT
CACTGAGGCCGGGCGACCAAAGGTCGCCCGACGCCCGGGCTTTGCCCGGGCGGCCTCAGTGAGCGAGCGA
GCGCGCAGCTGCCTGCAGGGGCGCCTGATGCGGTATTTTCTCCTTACGCATCTGTGCGGTATTTCACACC
GCATA
[95 nt withheld, positions 2526-2620]
T
[46 nt withheld, positions 2622-2667]
C
[141 nt withheld, positions 2669-2809]
CCTTTGACGTTGGAGTCCACGTTCTTT
[37 nt withheld, positions 2837-2873]
ACTCTATCTCGGGCTATTCTTTTGATTTATAAGGGATTTTGCCGATTTCGGTCTATTGGTTAAAAAATGA
GCTGATTTAACAAAAATTTAACGCGAATTTTAACAAAATATTAACGTTTACAATTTTATGGTGCACTCTC
AGTACAATCTGCTCTGATGCCGCATAGTTAAGCCAGCCCCGACACCCGCCAACACCCGCTGACGCGCCCT
GACGGGCTTGTCTGCTCCCGGCATCCGCTTACAGACAAGCTGTGACCGTCTCCGGGAGCTGCATGTGTCA
GAGGTTTTCACCGTCATCACCGAAACGCGCGAGACGAAAGGGCCTCGTGATACGCCTATTTTTATAGGTT
AATGTCATGATAATAATGGTTTCTTAGACGTCAGGTGGCACTTTTCGGGGAAATGTGCGCGGAACCCCTA
TTTGTTTATTTTTCTAAATACATTCAAATATGTATCCGCTCATGAGACAATAACCCTGATAAATGCTTCA
ATAATATTGAAAAAGGAAGAGTATGAGTATTCAACATTTCCGTGTCGCCCTTATTCCCTTTTTTGCGGCA
TTTTGCCTTCCTGTTTTTGCTCACCCAGAAACGCTGGTGAAAGTAAAAGATGCTGAAGATCAGTTGGGTG
CACGAGTGGGTTACATCGAACTGGATCTCAACAGCGGTAAGATCCTTGAGAGTTTTCGCCCCGAAGAACG
TTTTCCAATGATGAGCACTTTTAAAGTTCTGCTATGTGGCGCGGTATTATCCCGTATTGACGCCGGGCAA
GAGCAACTCGGTCGCCGCATACACTATTCTCAGAATGACTTGGTTGAGTACTCACCAGTCACAGAAAAGC
ATCTTACGGATGGCATGACAGTAAGAGAATTATGCAGTGCTGCCATAACCATGAGTGATAACACTGCGGC
CAACTTACTTCTGACAACGATCGGAGGACCGAAGGAGCTAACCGCTTTTTTGCACAACATGGGGGATCAT
GTAACTCGCCTTGATCGTTGGGAACCGGAGCTGAATGAAGCCATACCAAACGACGAGCGTGACACCACGA
TGCCTGTAGCAATGGCAACAACGTTGCGCAAACTATTAACTGGCGAACTACTTACTCTAGCTTCCCGGCA
ACAATTAATAGACTGGATGGAGGCGGATAAAGTTGCAGGACCACTTCTGCGCTCGGCCCTTCCGGCTGGC
TGGTTTATTGCTGATAAATCTGGAGCCGGTGAGCGTGGGTCTCGCGGTATCATTGCAGCACTGGGGCCAG
ATGGTAAGCCCTCCCGTATCGTAGTTATCTACACGACGGGGAGTCAGGCAACTATGGATGAACGAAATAG
ACAGATCGCTGAGATAGGTGCCTCACTGATTAAGCATTGGTAACTGTCAGACCAAGTTTACTCATATATA
CTTTAGATTGATTTAAAACTTCATTTTTAATTTAAAAGGATCTAGGTGAAGATCCTTTTTGATAATCTCA
TGACCAAAATCCCTTAACGTGAGTTTTCGTTCCACTGAGCGTCAGACCCCGTAGAAAAGATCAAAGGATC
TTCTTGAGATCCTTTTTTTCTGCGCGTAATCTGCTGCTTGCAAACAAAAAAACCACCGCTACCAGCGGTG
GTTTGTTTGCCGGATCAAGAGCTACCAACTCTTTTTCCGAAGGTAACTGGCTTCAGCAGAGCGCAGATAC
CAAATACTGTTCTTCTAGTGTAGCCGTAGTTAGGCCACCACTTCAAGAACTCTGTAGCACCGCCTACATA
CCTCGCTCTGCTAATCCTGTTACCAGTGGCTGCTGCCAGTGGCGATAAGTCGTGTCTTACCGGGTTGGAC
TCAAGACGATAGTTACCGGATAAGGCGCAGCGGTCGGGCTGAACGGGGGGTTCGTGCACACAGCCCAGCT
TGGAGCGAACGACCTACACCGAACTGAGATACCTACAGCGTGAGCTATGAGAAAGCGCCACGCTTCCCGA
AGGGAGAAAGGCGGACAGGTATCCGGTAAGCGGCAGGGTCGGAACAGGAGAGCGCACGAGGGAGCTTCCA
GGGGGAAACGCCTGGTATCTTTATAGTCCTGTCGGGTTTCGCCACCTCTGACTTGAGCGTCGATTTTTGT
GATGCTCGTCAGGGGGGCGGAGCCTATGGAAAAACGCCAGCAACGCGGCCTTTTTACGGTTCCTGGCCTT
TTGCTGGCCTTTTGCTCACATGT
